Addgene plasmid #103692: LSB-hsa-miR-634
Purpose: Used to sense miRNA activity using fluorescence based tools. hsa-miR-634 target in 3' UTR of of mKate. miRNA activity can be measured by the repression of mKate2 relative to EBFP2 fluorescent proteins . Plasmid is inherently unstable; please see Depositor Comments
Depositing lab: Ron Weiss. Depositing organization: Massachusetts Institute of Technology. Publication: A mixed antagonistic/synergistic miRNA repression model enables accurate predictions of multi-input miRNA sensor activity. Gam JJ, Babb J, Weiss R. Nat Commun. 2018 Jun 22;9(1):2430. doi: 10.1038/s41467-018-04575-0. PubMed 29934631.
Backbone
  Vector backbone: Low Sensor Backbone (LSB)
  Vector type: Mammalian Expression, Synthetic Biology
Growth in bacteria
  Bacterial resistance: Ampicillin and Kanamycin, 100 & 50 μg/mL
  Growth temperature: 30°C
  Growth strain: NEB Stable
  Copy number: High Copy
Gene/Insert
  Gene/Insert name: hsa-miR-634 target
  Species: H. sapiens (human)
  Entrez Gene: MIR634 (a.k.a. MIRN634, hsa-mir-634)
  Promoter: EF-1a
  Cloning method: Gibson Cloning
Terms and licenses: Academic/Nonprofit Terms; Industry Terms: Not Available to Industry
Depositor comments: Please note that this plasmid is inherently unstable due to a repeating poly A element. We recommend performing a diagnostic digest on multiple colonies upon receipt. The depositors would like to note the presence of several discrepancies between the depositor sequence and physical plasmid sequence. In particular, the sequences upstream and downstream of the puromycin coding region have 10 bp insertions which do not affect the ability to perform puromycin selection. The sequences for those regions within the physical plasmids are as follows: Upstream of Puro: GAATTCGACCGCCTGTCTCAAGGTGCCACC; Downstream of Puro: GCTTTGAGACTACGCGTGAATTCACTCCTC. Please contact if you are interested in this plasmid prior to placing an order.
How to cite: LSB-hsa-miR-634 was a gift from Ron Weiss (Addgene plasmid # 103692 ; http://n2t.net/addgene:103692 ; RRID:Addgene_103692)
