[The description below was written by a language model from this plasmid's Addgene catalogue record and pLannotate feature annotations shown in this document.]
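Description:
LSB-hsa-miR-634 is a mammalian expression and synthetic-biology plasmid built on the Low Sensor Backbone (LSB). It serves as a fluorescent reporter of endogenous microRNA activity. The roughly 11 kb construct is propagated in E. coli from a high-copy ColE1/pUC-type origin and carries both β-lactamase (ampicillin) and aph(3')-Ia (kanamycin) markers, so it is maintained under dual selection. A puromycin N-acetyltransferase coding sequence followed by a rabbit β-globin polyadenylation signal is also present for selecting mammalian cells. The feature table does not annotate a dedicated promoter directly upstream of it.

The payload consists of two parallel transcription units of the same design. Each has a human EF-1α core promoter with its intron A, a fluorescent protein coding sequence flanked by Gateway attB recombination scars (attB4, attB1, attB2) left from modular assembly, and a β-globin 3' region with a poly(A) signal. One unit expresses the red protein mKate2 and, according to the catalogue entry, carries a target site for human miR-634 in its 3' UTR. That target is not separately annotated but would fall between the mKate2 cassette and its polyadenylation signal. The other unit expresses the blue protein EBFP2 without a miRNA target and acts as an internal reference for delivery and expression. When miR-634 is active in a transfected cell, mKate2 output is repressed relative to EBFP2, and the red-to-blue ratio gives a per-cell readout of miRNA activity.

The depositor notes that the repeated poly(A) elements make the plasmid inherently unstable. They also report small discrepancies between the deposited sequence and the physical plasmid, including short insertions flanking the puromycin gene that do not impair selection.
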