Features (pLannotate 1.2.2; 28 found; start..end, strand, type, name):
     87..675     -  rep_origin     ori: high-copy-number ColE1/pMB1/pBR322/pUC origin of replication
    846..1706    -  CDS            AmpR: β-lactamase; bla; confers resistance to ampicillin, carbenicillin, and related antibiotics
   1707..1778    -  promoter       AmpR promoter: bla
   1857..2456    +  CDS            PuroR: puromycin N-acetyltransferase; pac from Streptomyces alboniger; confers resistance to puromycin
   2461..2541    +  CDS            HBB (fragment): HBB_PONPY - Experimental evidence at transcript level: Swiss-Prot protein existence level 2. Involved in oxygen transport from the lung to the various peripheral tissues. From Pongo pygmaeus (Bornean orangutan).
   2612..2667    +  polyA_signal   β-globin poly(A) signal: rabbit β-globin polyadenylation signal (Gil and Proudfoot, 1987)
   3646..3666    +  protein_bind   attB4: mutant version of attB; core recombination site for the Gateway® BP reaction BP Clonase™
   3734..3945    +  promoter       EF-1α core promoter: core promoter for human elongation factor EF-1α
   3946..4884    +  intron         EF-1α intron A: intron upstream of the start codon of human EF-1α
   4911..4931    +  protein_bind   attB1: mutant version of attB; core recombination site for the Gateway® BP reaction BP Clonase™
   4951..5646    +  CDS            mKate2: mKate2 is a basic (constitutively fluorescent) red fluorescent protein published in 2009, derived from Entacmaea quadricolor. It is reported to be a rapidly-maturing monomer with moderate acid sensitivity.
   5666..5690    -  protein_bind   attB2: mutant version of attB; recombination site for the Gateway® BP reaction BP Clonase™
   5834..5908    +  CDS            HBB (fragment): HBB_PONPY - Experimental evidence at transcript level: Swiss-Prot protein existence level 2. Involved in oxygen transport from the lung to the various peripheral tissues. From Pongo pygmaeus (Bornean orangutan).
   5979..6034    +  polyA_signal   β-globin poly(A) signal: rabbit β-globin polyadenylation signal (Gil and Proudfoot, 1987)
   6418..6443    +  misc_feature   SA: splice acceptor site
   7115..7135    +  protein_bind   attB4: mutant version of attB; core recombination site for the Gateway® BP reaction BP Clonase™
   7203..7414    +  promoter       EF-1α core promoter: core promoter for human elongation factor EF-1α
   7415..8353    +  intron         EF-1α intron A: intron upstream of the start codon of human EF-1α
   8380..8400    +  protein_bind   attB1: mutant version of attB; core recombination site for the Gateway® BP reaction BP Clonase™
   8411..9127    +  CDS            EBFP2: EBFP2 is a basic (constitutively fluorescent) blue fluorescent protein published in 2007, derived from Aequorea victoria. It is reported to be a rapidly-maturing monomer with moderate acid sensitivity.
   9135..9159    -  protein_bind   attB2: mutant version of attB; recombination site for the Gateway® BP reaction BP Clonase™
   9163..9243    +  CDS            HBB (fragment): HBB_PONPY - Experimental evidence at transcript level: Swiss-Prot protein existence level 2. Involved in oxygen transport from the lung to the various peripheral tissues. From Pongo pygmaeus (Bornean orangutan).
   9314..9369    +  polyA_signal   β-globin poly(A) signal: rabbit β-globin polyadenylation signal (Gil and Proudfoot, 1987)
   9752..9774    -  protein_bind   lac operator (fragment): The lac repressor binds to the lac operator to inhibit transcription in E. coli. This inhibition can be relieved by adding lactose or isopropyl-β-D-thiogalactopyranoside (IPTG). lac repressor encoded by lacI
   9778..9808    -  promoter       lac promoter: promoter for the E. coli lac operon
   9823..9844    -  protein_bind   CAP binding site: CAP binding activates transcription in the presence of cAMP. E. coli catabolite activator protein
   9857..9896    -  CDS            lacI (fragment): lac repressor; lacI; The lac repressor binds to the lac operator to inhibit transcription in E. coli. This inhibition can be relieved by adding lactose or isopropyl-β-D-thiogalactopyranoside (IPTG).
  10069..10878   +  CDS            KanR: aminoglycoside phosphotransferase; aph(3')-Ia; confers resistance to kanamycin in bacteria or G418 (Geneticin®) in eukaryotes
>Addgene plasmid #103692 | LSB-hsa-miR-634 | depositor full sequence | sequence record 196432 | Full Sequence
AATTGAGGGGATAACGCAGGAAAGAACATGTGAGCAAAAGGCCAGCAAAAGGCCAGGAACCGTAAAAAGG
CCGCGTTGCTGGCGTTTTTCCATAGGCTCCGCCCCCCTGACGAGCATCACAAAAATCGACGCTCAAGTCA
GAGGTGGCGAAACCCGACAGGACTATAAAGATACCAGGCGTTTCCCCCTGGAAGCTCCCTCGTGCGCTCT
CCTGTTCCGACCCTGCCGCTTACCGGATACCTGTCCGCCTTTCTCCCTTCGGGAAGCGTGGCGCTTTCTC
ATAGCTCACGCTGTAGGTATCTCAGTTCGGTGTAGGTCGTTCGCTCCAAGCTGGGCTGTGTGCACGAACC
CCCCGTTCAGCCCGACCGCTGCGCCTTATCCGGTAACTATCGTCTTGAGTCCAACCCGGTAAGACACGAC
TTATCGCCACTGGCAGCAGCCACTGGTAACAGGATTAGCAGAGCGAGGTATGTAGGCGGTGCTACAGAGT
TCTTGAAGTGGTGGCCTAACTACGGCTACACTAGAAGAACAGTATTTGGTATCTGCGCTCTGCTGAAGCC
AGTTACCTTCGGAAAAAGAGTTGGTAGCTCTTGATCCGGCAAACAAACCACCGCTGGTAGCGGTGGTTTT
TTTGTTTGCAAGCAGCAGATTACGCGCAGAAAAAAAGGATCTCAAGAAGATCCTTTGATCTTTTCTACGG
GGTCTGACGCTCAGTGGAACGAAAACTCACGTTAAGGGATTTTGGTCATGAGATTATCAAAAAGGATCTT
CACCTAGATCCTTTTAAATTAAAAATGAAGTTTTAAATCAATCTAAAGTATATATGAGTAAACTTGGTCT
GACAGTTACCAATGCTTAATCAGTGAGGCACCTATCTCAGCGATCTGTCTATTTCGTTCATCCATAGTTG
CCTGACTCCCCGTCGTGTAGATAACTACGATACGGGAGGGCTTACCATCTGGCCCCAGTGCTGCAATGAT
ACCGCGAGAACCACGCTCACCGGCTCCAGATTTATCAGCAATAAACCAGCCAGCCGGAAGGGCCGAGCGC
AGAAGTGGTCCTGCAACTTTATCCGCCTCCATCCAGTCTATTAATTGTTGCCGGGAAGCTAGAGTAAGTA
GTTCGCCAGTTAATAGTTTGCGCAACGTTGTTGCCATTGCTACAGGCATCGTGGTGTCACGCTCGTCGTT
TGGTATGGCTTCATTCAGCTCCGGTTCCCAACGATCAAGGCGAGTTACATGATCCCCCATGTTGTGCAAA
AAAGCGGTTAGCTCCTTCGGTCCTCCGATCGTTGTCAGAAGTAAGTTGGCCGCAGTGTTATCACTCATGG
TTATGGCAGCACTGCATAATTCTCTTACTGTCATGCCATCCGTAAGATGCTTTTCTGTGACTGGTGAGTA
CTCAACCAAGTCATTCTGAGAATAGTGTATGCGGCGACCGAGTTGCTCTTGCCCGGCGTCAATACGGGAT
AATACCGCGCCACATAGCAGAACTTTAAAAGTGCTCATCATTGGAAAACGTTCTTCGGGGCGAAAACTCT
CAAGGATCTTACCGCTGTTGAGATCCAGTTCGATGTAACCCACTCGTGCACCCAACTGATCTTCAGCATC
TTTTACTTTCACCAGCGTTTCTGGGTGAGCAAAAACAGGAAGGCAAAATGCCGCAAAAAAGGGAATAAGG
GCGACACGGAAATGTTGAATACTCATACTCTTCCTTTTTCAATATTATTGAAGCATTTATCAGGGTTATT
GTCTCATGAGCGGATACATATTTGAATGTAGCTCCGAATTTCTCGAGGGCTTGTCGACGACGGCGGTCTC
CGTCGTCAGGATCATGAATTCGACCCGCCTGCCACCATGACCGAGTACAAGCCCACGGTGCGCCTCGCCA
CCCGCGACGACGTCCCCCGGGCCGTACGCACCCTCGCCGCCGCGTTCGCCGACTACCCCGCCACGCGCCA
CACCGTCGACCCGGACCGCCACATCGAGCGGGTCACCGAGCTGCAAGAACTCTTCCTCACGCGCGTCGGG
CTCGACATCGGCAAGGTGTGGGTCGCGGACGACGGCGCCGCGGTGGCGGTCTGGACCACGCCGGAGAGCG
TCGAAGCGGGGGCGGTGTTCGCCGAGATCGGCCCGCGCATGGCCGAGTTGAGCGGTTCCCGGCTGGCCGC
GCAGCAACAGATGGAAGGCCTCCTGGCGCCGCACCGGCCCAAGGAGCCCGCGTGGTTCCTGGCCACCGTC
GGCGTCTCGCCCGACCACCAGGGCAAGGGTCTGGGCAGCGCCGTCGTGCTCCCCGGAGTGGAGGCGGCCG
AGCGCGCCGGGGTGCCCGCCTTCCTGGAGACATCCGCGCCCCGCAACCTCCCCTTCTACGAGCGGCTCGG
CTTCACCGTCACCGCCGACGTCGAGGTGCCCGAAGGACCGCGCACCTGGTGCATGACCCGCAAGCCCGGT
GCCTGATACGCGTGAATTCACTCCTCAGGTGCAGGCTGCCTATCAGAAGGTGGTGGCTGGTGTGGCCAAT
GCCCTGGCTCACAAATACCACTGAGATCTTTTTCCCTCTGCCAAAAATTATGGGGACATCATGAAGCCCC
TTGAGCATCTGACTTCTGGCTAATAAAGGAAATTTATTTTCATTGCAATAGTGTGTTGGAATTTTTTGTG
TCTCTCACTCGGAAGGACATATGGGAGGGCAAATCATTTAAAACATCAGAATGAGTATTTGGTTTAGAGT
TTGGCAACATATGCCCATATGCTGGCTGCCATGAACAAAGGTTGGCTATAAAGAGGTCATCAGTATATGA
AACAGCCCCCTGCTGTCCATTCCTTATTCCATAGAAAAGCCTTGACTTGAGGTTAGATTTTTTTTATATT
TTGTTTTGTGTTATTTTTTTCTTTAACATCCCTAAAATTTTCCTTACATGTTTTACTAGCCAGATTTTTC
CTCCTCTCCTGACTACTCCCAGTCATAGCTGTCCCTCTTCTCTTATGGAGATCCCTCGACCTGCAGCCCA
AGCTTGAATTCTCTAGAATTACCCTGTTATCCCTATGCTTGGTTTACCGAGCTCTTATTGGTTTTCAAAC
TTCATTGACTGTGCCCAACGCGCCTGGGAGCTCACGGGGACAGCCCCCCCCCAAAGCCCCCAGGGATGTA
ATTACGTCCCTCCCCCGCTAGGGGGCAGCAGCGAGCCGCCCGGGGCTCCGCTCCGGTCCGGCGCTCCCCC
CGCATCCCCGAGCCGGCAGCGTGCGGGGACAGCCCGGGCACGGGGAAGGTGGCACGGGATCGCTTTCCTC
TGAACGCTTCTCGCTGCTCTTTGAGCCTGCAGACACCTGGGGGGATACGGGGAAAAAGCTAGGCTGAAAG
ACCGGTTCTTAGAATGACACGCGCCTGGGAGCTCACGGGGACAGCCCCCCCCCAAAGCCCCCAGGGATGT
AATTACGTCCCTCCCCCGCTAGGGGGCAGCAGCGAGCCGCCCGGGGCTCCGCTCCGGTCCGGCGCTCCCC
CCGCATCCCCGAGCCGGCAGCGTGCGGGGACAGCCCGGGCACGGGGAAGGTGGCACGGGATCGCTTTCCT
CTGAACGCTTCTCGCTGCTCTTTGAGCCTGCAGACACCTGGGGGGATACGGGGAAAAAGCTAACTTCTGA
GACGACAACTTTGTATAGAAAAGTTGGCTCCGAATTCGCCCTTGACAGCAGAGATCCAGTTTGGTTAATT
AATTGGCTCCGGTGCCCGTCAGTGGGCAGAGCGCACATCGCCCACAGTCCCCGAGAAGTTGTGGGGAGGG
GTCGGCAATTGAACCGGTGCCTAGAGAAGGTGGCGCGGGGTAAACTGGGAAAGTGATGTCGTGTACTGGC
TCCGCCTTTTTCCCGAGGGTGGGGGAGAACCGTATATAAGTGCAGTAGTCGCCGTGAACGTTCTTTTTCG
CAACGGGTTTGCCGCCAGAACACAGGTAAGTGCCGTGTGTGGTTCCCGCGGGCCTGGCCTCTTTACGGGT
TATGGCCCTTGCGTGCCTTGAATTACTTCCACCTGGCTGCAGTACGTGATTCTTGATCCCGAGCTTCGGG
TTGGAAGTGGGTGGGAGAGTTCGAGGCCTTGCGCTTAAGGAGCCCCTTCGCCTCGTGCTTGAGTTGAGGC
CTGGCCTGGGCGCTGGGGCCGCCGCGTGCGAATCTGGTGGCACCTTCGCGCCTGTCTCGCTGCTTTCGAT
AAGTCTCTAGCCATTTAAAATTTTTGATGACCTGCTGCGACGCTTTTTTTCTGGCAAGATAGTCTTGTAA
ATGCGGGCCAAGATCTGCACACTGGTATTTCGGTTTTTGGGGCCGCGGGCGGCGACGGGGCCCGTGCGTC
CCAGCGCACATGTTCGGCGAGGCGGGGCCTGCGAGCGCGGCCACCGAGAATCGGACGGGGGTAGTCTCAA
GCTGGCCGGCCTGCTCTGGTGCCTGGCCTCGCGCCGCCGTGTATCGCCCCGCCCTGGGCGGCAAGGCTGG
CCCGGTCGGCACCAGTTGCGTGAGCGGAAAGATGGCCGCTTCCCGGCCCTGCTGCAGGGAGCTCAAAATG
GAGGACGCGGCGCTCGGGAGAGCGGGCGGGTGAGTCACCCACACAAAGGAAAAGGGCCTTTCCGTCCTCA
GCCGTCGCTTCATGTGACTCCACGGAGTACCGGGCGCCGTCCAGGCACCTCGATTAGTTCTCGAGCTTTT
GGAGTACGTCGTCTTTAGGTTGGGGGGAGGGGTTTTATGCGATGGAGTTTCCCCACACTGAGTGGGTGGA
GACTGAAGTTAGGCCAGCTTGGCACTTGATGTAATTCTCCTTGGAATTTGCCCTTTTTGAGTTTGGATCT
TGGTTCATTCTCAAGCCTCAGACAGTGGTTCAAAGTTTTTTTCTTCCATTTCAGGTGTCGTGAGAAGGGC
GAATTCGACCCAAGTTTGTACAAAAAAGCAGGCTGGATCCAGGTGCCACCATGGTGAGCGAGCTGATTAA
GGAGAACATGCACATGAAGCTGTACATGGAGGGCACCGTGAACAACCACCACTTCAAGTGCACATCCGAG
GGCGAAGGCAAGCCCTACGAGGGCACCCAGACCATGAGAATCAAGGCGGTCGAGGGCGGCCCTCTCCCCT
TCGCCTTCGACATCCTGGCTACCAGCTTCATGTACGGCAGCAAAACCTTCATCAACCACACCCAGGGCAT
CCCCGACTTCTTTAAGCAGTCCTTCCCCGAGGGCTTCACATGGGAGAGAGTCACCACATACGAAGATGGG
GGCGTGCTGACCGCTACCCAGGACACCAGCCTCCAGGACGGCTGCCTCATCTACAACGTCAAGATCAGAG
GGGTGAACTTCCCATCCAACGGCCCTGTGATGCAGAAGAAAACACTCGGCTGGGAGGCCTCCACCGAGAC
ACTGTACCCCGCTGACGGCGGCCTGGAAGGCAGAGCCGACATGGCCCTGAAGCTCGTGGGCGGGGGCCAC
CTGATCTGCAACCTTAAGACCACATACAGATCCAAGAAACCCGCTAAGAACCTCAAGATGCCCGGCGTCT
ACTATGTGGACAGGAGACTGGAAAGAATCAAGGAGGCCGACAAAGAGACATACGTCGAGCAGCACGAGGT
GGCTGTGGCCAGATACTGCGACCTCCCTAGCAAACTGGGGCACAAACTTAATTGAGAATTCTACCACCCA
GCTTTCTTGTACAAAGTGGTACGTCTCAAGACCAGAGGTCTCTGCTTAATGCGGAGTCCAAAGTTGGGGT
GCTGGTTGTCCAAAGTTGGGGTGCTGGTTGTCCAAAGTTGGGGTGCTGGTTGTCCAAAGTTGGGGTGCTG
GTTCAACCAGAAGAGACCTGTGCTTCACTCCTCAGGTGCAGGCTGCCTATCAGAAGGTGGTGGCTGGTGT
GGCCAATGCCCTGGCTCACAAATACCACTGAGATCTTTTTCCCTCTGCCAAAAATTATGGGGACATCATG
AAGCCCCTTGAGCATCTGACTTCTGGCTAATAAAGGAAATTTATTTTCATTGCAATAGTGTGTTGGAATT
TTTTGTGTCTCTCACTCGGAAGGACATATGGGAGGGCAAATCATTTAAAACATCAGAATGAGTATTTGGT
TTAGAGTTTGGCAACATATGCCCATATGCTGGCTGCCATGAACAAAGGTTGGCTATAAAGAGGTCATCAG
TATATGAAACAGCCCCCTGCTGTCCATTCCTTATTCCATAGAAAAGCCTTGACTTGAGGTTAGATTTTTT
TTATATTTTGTTTTGTGTTATTTTTTTCTTTAACATCCCTAAAATTTTCCTTACATGTTTTACTAGCCAG
ATTTTTCCTCCTCTCCTGACTACTCCCAGTCATAGCTGTCCCTCTTCTCTTATGGAGATCCCGAGCGGTG
CGTTTTTATGCTTGTAGTATTGTATAATGTTTTTAAGATCCAAGCTTCTGACCTCTTCTCTTCCTCCCAC
AGGGCCTCGAGACAATTGCATCGATGGTACCAGTGAAAGTCTGCAATGAATTCGAGTTGGCGCGCCTGTC
ATTCTAAATCTCTCTTTCAGCCTAAAGCTTTTTCCCCGTATCCCCCCAGGTGTCTGCAGGCTCAAAGAGC
AGCGAGAAGCGTTCAGAGGAAAGCGATCCCGTGCCACCTTCCCCGTGCCCGGGCTGTCCCCGCACGCTGC
CGGCTCGGGGATGCGGGGGGAGCGCCGGACCGGAGCGGAGCCCCGGGCGGCTCGCTGCTGCCCCCTAGCG
GGGGAGGGACGTAATTACATCCCTGGGGGCTTTGGGAGGGGGCTGTCCCCGTGAGCTCCCAGGCGCGCCT
GTCATTCTAAATCTCTCTTTCAGCCTAAAGCTTTTTCCCCGTATCCCCCCAGGTGTCTGCAGGCTCAAAG
AGCAGCGAGAAGCGTTCAGAGGAAAGCGATCCCGTGCCACCTTCCCCGTGCCCGGGCTGTCCCCGCACGC
TGCCGGCTCGGGGATGCGGGGGGAGCGCCGGACCGGAGCGGAGCCCCGGGCGGCTCGCTGCTGCCCCCTA
GCGGGGGAGGGACGTAATTACATCCCTGGGGGCTTTGGGGGGGGGCTGTCCCCGTGAGCTCCCAGGCGCG
CCAACTCGGTACCGTATCGATGTCGACGTTAACGCTAGTGATATCAACTTTGTATAGAAAAGTTGGCTCC
GAATTCGCCCTTGACAGCAGAGATCCAGTTTGGTTAATTAATTGGCTCCGGTGCCCGTCAGTGGGCAGAG
CGCACATCGCCCACAGTCCCCGAGAAGTTGTGGGGAGGGGTCGGCAATTGAACCGGTGCCTAGAGAAGGT
GGCGCGGGGTAAACTGGGAAAGTGATGTCGTGTACTGGCTCCGCCTTTTTCCCGAGGGTGGGGGAGAACC
GTATATAAGTGCAGTAGTCGCCGTGAACGTTCTTTTTCGCAACGGGTTTGCCGCCAGAACACAGGTAAGT
GCCGTGTGTGGTTCCCGCGGGCCTGGCCTCTTTACGGGTTATGGCCCTTGCGTGCCTTGAATTACTTCCA
CCTGGCTGCAGTACGTGATTCTTGATCCCGAGCTTCGGGTTGGAAGTGGGTGGGAGAGTTCGAGGCCTTG
CGCTTAAGGAGCCCCTTCGCCTCGTGCTTGAGTTGAGGCCTGGCCTGGGCGCTGGGGCCGCCGCGTGCGA
ATCTGGTGGCACCTTCGCGCCTGTCTCGCTGCTTTCGATAAGTCTCTAGCCATTTAAAATTTTTGATGAC
CTGCTGCGACGCTTTTTTTCTGGCAAGATAGTCTTGTAAATGCGGGCCAAGATCTGCACACTGGTATTTC
GGTTTTTGGGGCCGCGGGCGGCGACGGGGCCCGTGCGTCCCAGCGCACATGTTCGGCGAGGCGGGGCCTG
CGAGCGCGGCCACCGAGAATCGGACGGGGGTAGTCTCAAGCTGGCCGGCCTGCTCTGGTGCCTGGCCTCG
CGCCGCCGTGTATCGCCCCGCCCTGGGCGGCAAGGCTGGCCCGGTCGGCACCAGTTGCGTGAGCGGAAAG
ATGGCCGCTTCCCGGCCCTGCTGCAGGGAGCTCAAAATGGAGGACGCGGCGCTCGGGAGAGCGGGCGGGT
GAGTCACCCACACAAAGGAAAAGGGCCTTTCCGTCCTCAGCCGTCGCTTCATGTGACTCCACGGAGTACC
GGGCGCCGTCCAGGCACCTCGATTAGTTCTCGAGCTTTTGGAGTACGTCGTCTTTAGGTTGGGGGGAGGG
GTTTTATGCGATGGAGTTTCCCCACACTGAGTGGGTGGAGACTGAAGTTAGGCCAGCTTGGCACTTGATG
TAATTCTCCTTGGAATTTGCCCTTTTTGAGTTTGGATCTTGGTTCATTCTCAAGCCTCAGACAGTGGTTC
AAAGTTTTTTTCTTCCATTTCAGGTGTCGTGAGAAGGGCGAATTCGACCCAAGTTTGTACAAAAAAGCAG
GCTCGCCACCATGGTGAGCAAGGGCGAGGAGCTGTTCACCGGGGTGGTGCCCATCCTGGTCGAGCTGGAC
GGCGACGTAAACGGCCACAAGTTCAGCGTGAGGGGCGAGGGCGAGGGCGATGCCACCAACGGCAAGCTGA
CCCTGAAGTTCATCTGCACCACCGGCAAGCTGCCCGTGCCCTGGCCCACCCTCGTGACCACCCTGAGCCA
CGGCGTGCAGTGCTTCGCCCGCTACCCCGACCACATGAAGCAGCACGACTTCTTCAAGTCCGCCATGCCC
GAAGGCTACGTCCAGGAGCGCACCATCTTCTTCAAGGACGACGGCACCTACAAGACCCGCGCCGAGGTGA
AGTTCGAGGGCGACACCCTAGTGAACCGCATCGAGCTGAAGGGCGTCGACTTCAAGGAGGACGGCAACAT
CCTGGGGCACAAGCTGGAGTACAACTTCAACAGCCACAACATCTATATCATGGCCGTCAAGCAGAAGAAC
GGCATCAAGGTGAACTTCAAGATCCGCCACAACGTGGAGGACGGCAGCGTGCAGCTCGCCGACCACTACC
AGCAGAACACCCCCATCGGCGACGGCCCCGTGCTGCTGCCCGACAGCCACTACCTGAGCACCCAGTCCGT
GCTGAGCAAAGACCCCAACGAGAAGCGCGATCACATGGTCCTGCTGGAGTTCCGCACCGCCGCCGGGATC
ACTCTCGGCATGGACGAGCTGTACAAGTAATACCACCCAGCTTTCTTGTACAAAGTGGTACGCGTGAATT
CACTCCTCAGGTGCAGGCTGCCTATCAGAAGGTGGTGGCTGGTGTGGCCAATGCCCTGGCTCACAAATAC
CACTGAGATCTTTTTCCCTCTGCCAAAAATTATGGGGACATCATGAAGCCCCTTGAGCATCTGACTTCTG
GCTAATAAAGGAAATTTATTTTCATTGCAATAGTGTGTTGGAATTTTTTGTGTCTCTCACTCGGAAGGAC
ATATGGGAGGGCAAATCATTTAAAACATCAGAATGAGTATTTGGTTTAGAGTTTGGCAACATATGCCCAT
ATGCTGGCTGCCATGAACAAAGGTTGGCTATAAAGAGGTCATCAGTATATGAAACAGCCCCCTGCTGTCC
ATTCCTTATTCCATAGAAAAGCCTTGACTTGAGGTTAGATTTTTTTTATATTTTGTTTTGTGTTATTTTT
TTCTTTAACATCCCTAAAATTTTCCTTACATGTTTTACTAGCCAGATTTTTCCTCCTCTCCTGACTACTC
CCAGTCATAGCTGTCCCTCTTCTCTTATGGAGATCCCTCGACCTGCAGCCCAAGCTTGGCGTAATCATGG
TCATAGCTGTTTCCTGTGTGAAATTGTTATCCGCTCACAATTCCACACAACATACGAGCCGGAAGCATAA
AGTGTAAAGCCTGGGGTGCCTAATGAGTGAGCTAACTCACATTAATTGCGTTGCGCTCACTGCCCGCTTT
CCAGTCGGGAAACCTGTCGTGCCAGCGGATCGACAGTACTAAGCTTGGTCTAATACCCAATCTCTCGTCT
TATCCAGATGTTTTATACGCCTCTGGCCCGTGTCTCAAAATCTCTGATGTTACATTGCACAAGATAAAAT
AATATCATCATGAACAATAAAACTGTCTGCTTACATAAACAGTAATACAAGGGGTGTTATGAGCCATATT
CAACGGGAAACGTCGAGGCCGCGATTAAATTCCAACATGGATGCTGATTTATATGGGTATAAATGGGCTC
GCGATAATGTCGGGCAATCAGGTGCGACAATCTATCGCTTGTATGGGAAGCCCGATGCGCCAGAGTTGTT
TCTGAAACATGGCAAAGGTAGCGTTGCCAATGATGTTACAGATGAGATGGTCAGACTAAACTGGCTGACG
GAATTTATGCCTCTTCCGACCATCAAGCATTTTATCCGTACTCCTGATGATGCATGGTTACTCACCACTG
CGATCCCCGGAAAAACAGCATTCCAGGTATTAGAAGAATATCCTGATTCAGGTGAAAATATTGTTGATGC
GCTGGCAGTGTTCCTGCGCCGGTTGCATTCGATTCCTGTTTGTAATTGTCCTTTTAACAGCGATCGCGTA
TTTCGTCTCGCTCAGGCGCAATCACGAATGAATAACGGTTTGGTTGATGCGAGTGATTTTGATGACGAGC
GTAATGGCTGGCCTGTTGAACAAGTCTGGAAAGAAATGCATAAACTTTTGCCATTCTCACCGGATTCAGT
CGTCACTCATGGTGATTTCTCACTTGATAACCTTATTTTTGACGAGGGGAAATTAATAGGTTGTATTGAT
GTTGGACGAGTCGGAATCGCAGACCGATACCAGGATCTTGCCATCCTATGGAACTGCCTCGGTGAGTTTT
CTCCTTCATTACAGAAACGGCTTTTTCAAAAATATGGTATTGATAATCCTGATATGAATAAATTGCAGTT
TCATTTGATGCTCGATGAGTTTTTCTAATCAGAATTGGTTAATTGGTTGTAACACTGGCAGAGCATTACG
CTGACTTGACGGGACGGCGCAAGCTCATGACCAAAATCCCTTAACGTGAGTTACGCGTCGTTCCACTGAG
CGTCAGAGGTATCACTAGTATTACAGAGGTAAGTTATAACAGTCGCCTAACCC
