>Addgene plasmid #103692 | LSB-hsa-miR-634 | depositor partial sequence | sequence record 196433 | hsa-miR-634 target
GTCCAAAGTTGGGGTGCTGGTT
