>Addgene plasmid #103692 | LSB-hsa-miR-634 | addgene partial sequence | sequence record 241238 | mKate2-F 5'-ACCCGCTAAGAACCTCAAGA-3'
TCAAGGAGGCCGACAAAGAGACATACGTCGAGCAGCACGAGGTGGCTGTGGCCAGATACTGCGACCTCCC
TAGCAAACTGGGGCACAAACTTAATTGAGAATTCTACCACCCAGCTTTCTTGTACAAAGTGGTACGTCTC
AAGACCAGAGGTCTCTGCTTAATGCGGAGTCCAAAGTTGGGGTGCTGGTTGTCCAAAGTTGGGGTGCTGG
TTGTCCAAAGTTGGGGTGCTGGTTGTCCAAAGTTGGGGTGCTGGTTCAACCAGAAGAGACCTGTGCTTCA
CTCCTCAGGTGCAGGCTGCCTATCAGAAGGTGGTGGCTGGTGTGGCCAATGCCCTGGCTCACAAATACCA
CTGAGATCTTTTTCCCTCTGCCAAAAATTATGGGGACATCATGAAGCCCCTTGAGCATCTGACTTCTGGC
TAATAAAGGAAATTTATTTTCATTGCAATAGTGTGTTGGAATTTTTTGTGTCTCTCACTCGGAAGGACAT
ATGGGAGGGCAAATCATTTAAAACATCAGAATGAGTATTTGGTTTAGAGTTTGGCAACATATGCCCATAT
GCTGGCTGCCATGAACAAAGGTTGGCTATAAAGAGGTCATCAGTATATGAAACAGCCCCCTGCTGTCCAT
TCCTTATTCCATAGAAAAGCCTTGACTTGAGGTTAGATTTTTTTTATATTTTGTTTTGTGTTATTTTTTT
CTTTAACATCCCTAAAATTTTCCTTACATGTTTTACTAGCCAGATTTTTCCTCCTCTCCTGACTACTCCC
AGTCATAGCTGTCCCTCTTCTCTTATGGAGATCCCGAGCGGTGCGTTTTTATGCTTGTAGTATTGTATAA
TGTTTTTAAGATCCAAGCTTCTGACCTCTTCTCTTCCTCCCACAGGGCCTCGAGACAATTGCATCGATGG
TACCAGTGAAAGTCTGCAATGAA
